>Addgene plasmid #43463 | II-TTCA | depositor partial sequence | sequence record 58728 | II-TTCA sequence 426 bps
CGTCTCGCTTAACCCCAGAGCAGGTCGTGGCCATTGCCTCGAATGGAGGGGGCAAACAGGCGTTGGAAAC
CGTACAACGATTGCTGCCGGTGCTGTGCCAAGCGCACGGACTCACCCCAGAGCAGGTCGTGGCCATTGCC
TCGAATGGAGGGGGCAAACAGGCGTTGGAAACCGTACAACGATTGCTGCCGGTGCTGTGCCAAGCGCACG
GCCTCACCCCAGAGCAGGTCGTGGCGATCGCAAGCCACGACGGAGGAAAGCAAGCCTTGGAAACAGTACA
GAGGCTGTTGCCTGTGCTGTGCCAAGCGCACGGATTAACCCCAGAGCAGGTCGTGGCAATCGCCTCCAAC
ATTGGCGGGAAACAGGCACTCGAGACTGTCCAGCGCCTGCTTCCCGTGCTGTGCCAAGCGCACGGGCTCA
GAGACG
