>Addgene plasmid #43463 | II-TTCA | addgene partial sequence | sequence record 61493 | M13-F20 5'-TGTAAAACGACGGCCAGT-3'
GGGCGAATTGGGCCTCTAGATGCATGCTCGAGCGGCCGCCAGTGTGATGGATATCTGCAGAATTCGCCCT
TAGTATCTTTCCTGTGCCCACGTCTCTGAGCCCGTGCGCTTGGCACAGCACGGGAAGCAGGCGCTGGACA
GTCTCGAGTGCCTGTTTCCCGCCAATGTTGGAGGCGATTGCCACGACCTGCTCTGGGGTTAATCCGTGCG
CTTGGCACAGCACAGGCAACAGCCTCTGTACTGTTTCCAAGGCTTGCTTTCCTCCGTCGTGGCTTGCGAT
CGCCACGACCTGCTCTGGGGTGAGGCCGTGCGCTTGGCACAGCACCGGCAGCAATCGTTGTACGGTTTCC
AACGCCTGTTTGCCCCCTCCATTCGAGGCAATGGCCACGACCTGCTCTGGGGTGAGTCCGTGCGCTTGGC
ACAGCACCGGCAGCAATCGTTGTACGGTTTCCAACGCCTGTTTGCCCCCTCCATTCGAGGCAATGGCCAC
GACCTGCTCTGGGGTTAAGCGAGACGCGCTAGGACGGCATCTATATAAGGGCGAATTCCAGCACACTGGC
GGCCGTTACTAGTGGATCCGAGCTCGGTACCAAGCTTGGCGTAATCATGGTCATAGCTGTTTCCTGTGTG
AAATTGTTATCCGCTCACAATTCCACACAACATACGAGCCGGAAGCATAAAGTGTAAAGCCTGGGGTGCC
TAATGAGTGAGCTAACTCACATTAATTGCGTTGCGCTCACTGCCCGCTTTCCAGTCGGGAAACCTGTCGT
GCCAGCTGCATTAATGAATCGGCCAACGCGCGGGGAAAAGGCGGTTTGCGTATTGGGCGCTCTTCCGCTT
CCTCGCTCACTGACTCGCTGCGCTCGGTCGTTCGGCTGCGGCGAGCGGTATCAGCTCACTCAAAGGCGGT
AATACGGTTATCCACAGAATCAGGGATACCAGAAA
