[The description below was written by a language model from this plasmid's Addgene catalogue record.]
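Description:
II-TTCA is a bacterial cloning plasmid built on the commercial pCRII-TOPO backbone (about 4 kb without insert), carrying a 426 bp synthetic insert introduced by TOPO cloning. It is a high-copy plasmid propagated in E. coli, and the record lists both ampicillin and kanamycin resistance, consistent with the dual selection markers of this backbone. The insert is flanked by standard T7 and M13-reverse priming sites, which are the recorded sequencing primers. The vector type is given only as bacterial cloning, so it serves as a storage and source plasmid, not for expression in a target cell. No feature table accompanies the record, so individual elements of the backbone cannot be confirmed beyond these catalogue fields.

The record does not describe the insert beyond its name, size and synthetic origin. The associated publication concerns a TALEN genome-editing system for generating human stem cell-based disease models, which suggests that the plasmid is a component of a TALEN assembly library. On that reading, the 426 bp size would fit a pre-assembled block of roughly four TAL effector repeats, with "TTCA" denoting the four DNA bases those repeats recognise and "II" denoting the block's position in the ordered assembly of a full repeat array. This interpretation is inferred from the name, the size and the publication title, not stated in the record. If it is correct, the plasmid would be combined with sibling modules for other positions and tetramer sequences to build custom TALE DNA-binding domains. Those domains would then be joined to a nuclease domain in a separate destination vector for targeted genome editing.
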