Addgene plasmid #43463: II-TTCA
Depositing lab: Chad Cowan & Kiran Musunuru. Depositing organization: Harvard University. Publication: A TALEN Genome-Editing System for Generating Human Stem Cell-Based Disease Models. Ding Q, Lee YK, Schaefer EA, Peters DT, Veres A, Kim K, Kuperwasser N, Motola DL, Meissner TB, Hendriks WT, Trevisan M, Gupta RM, Moisan A, Banks E, Friesen M, Schinzel RT, Xia F, Tang A, Xia Y, Figueroa E, Wann A, Ahfeldt T, Daheron L, Zhang F, Rubin LL, Peng LF, Chung RT, Musunuru K, Cowan CA. Cell Stem Cell. 2012 Dec 12. pii: S1934-5909(12)00645-5. doi: 10.1016/j.stem.2012.11.011. PubMed 23246482.
Backbone
  Vector backbone: pCRII-TOPO
  Backbone manufacturer: Invitrogen
  Backbone size w/o insert (bp): 3973
  Vector type: Bacterial Cloning
Growth in bacteria
  Bacterial resistance: Ampicillin and Kanamycin, 100 & 50 μg/mL
  Growth temperature: 37°C
  Growth strain: Top10
  Copy number: High Copy
Gene/Insert
  Gene/Insert name: II-TTCA
  Species: Synthetic
  Insert size (bp): 426
  Cloning method: TOPO Cloning
  Sequencing primers: 5′ T7; 3′ M13-rev
Terms and licenses: Academic/Nonprofit Terms; Industry Terms: Not Available to Industry
How to cite: II-TTCA was a gift from Chad Cowan & Kiran Musunuru (Addgene plasmid # 43463 ; http://n2t.net/addgene:43463 ; RRID:Addgene_43463)
